Addgene plasmid #99774: SDAD1
Purpose: Expresses S. meditearranea SDAD1
Depositing lab: Phillip Newmark. Depositing organization: University of Illinois at Urbana-Champaign. Publication: A premeiotic function for boule in the planarian Schmidtea mediterranea. Iyer H, Issigonis M, Sharma PP, Extavour CG, Newmark PA. Proc Natl Acad Sci U S A. 2016 Jun 21;113(25):E3509-18. doi: 10.1073/pnas.1521341113. Epub 2016 Jun 2. PubMed 27330085.
Backbone
  Vector backbone: pJC53.2
  Vector type: Bacterial Expression
Growth in bacteria
  Bacterial resistance: Kanamycin, 50 μg/mL
  Growth temperature: 37°C
  Growth strain: DH5alpha
  Copy number: Unknown
Gene/Insert
  Gene/Insert name: SDAD1
  Cloning method: Restriction Enzyme; 5′ cloning site unknown (unknown if destroyed); 3′ cloning site unknown (unknown if destroyed)
Terms and licenses: Academic/Nonprofit Terms; Industry Terms: Not Available to Industry
Depositor comments: Addgene Note: These plasmids were generated for in vitro transcription and may not be suitable for overexpression studies. The inserts were amplified from cDNA and may differ from NCBI reference sequences.
How to cite: SDAD1 was a gift from Phillip Newmark (Addgene plasmid # 99774 ; http://n2t.net/addgene:99774 ; RRID:Addgene_99774)
