[The description below was written by a language model from this plasmid's Addgene catalogue record and pLannotate feature annotations shown in this document.]
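Description:
SDAD1 is a bacterial plasmid built on the pJC53.2 backbone that carries a cDNA-derived fragment of the SDAD1 gene from the planarian Schmidtea mediterranea. Although catalogued as a bacterial expression vector, the repository notes that this plasmid series was made for in vitro transcription and may not suit overexpression studies, and that the insert was amplified from cDNA and may differ from reference sequences. The plasmid is about 4 kb and replicates in E. coli from a high-copy ColE1/pUC-type origin. The listed selection is kanamycin, consistent with the annotated neo/nptII gene. An ampicillin resistance gene (β-lactamase) is also annotated, along with short remnants of a Tn5 transposase gene and an M13 origin that are probably backbone carry-over rather than functional parts.

The insert itself is not annotated in the feature table, but it presumably occupies the roughly 800 bp unannotated gap between two converging sets of phage promoters. The cloning sites are recorded as unknown. On one side lie a T7 promoter followed by a T3 promoter, and on the other an SP6 promoter preceded by a second T7 promoter, all reading inward. Each T7 promoter is backed by an outward-lying T7 terminator that stops transcription coming from the opposite side. With this arrangement, T3 or SP6 polymerase can produce strand-specific transcripts, such as sense or antisense riboprobes for in situ hybridization. T7 polymerase can transcribe both strands to generate double-stranded RNA for RNA interference. The record does not state which orientation the insert takes, so which polymerase yields the antisense strand cannot be determined from the record. The associated publication concerns germ cell development in planarians.
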