Features (pLannotate 1.2.2; 12 found; start..end, strand, type, name):
      1..48      -  terminator     T7 terminator: transcription terminator for bacteriophage T7 RNA polymerase
     62..80      +  promoter       T7 promoter: promoter for bacteriophage T7 RNA polymerase
     84..102     +  promoter       T3 promoter: promoter for bacteriophage T3 RNA polymerase
    911..929     -  promoter       SP6 promoter: promoter for bacteriophage SP6 RNA polymerase
    933..951     -  promoter       T7 promoter: promoter for bacteriophage T7 RNA polymerase
    965..1012    +  terminator     T7 terminator: transcription terminator for bacteriophage T7 RNA polymerase
   1195..1783    -  rep_origin     ori: high-copy-number ColE1/pMB1/pBR322/pUC origin of replication
   1954..2814    -  CDS            AmpR: β-lactamase; bla; confers resistance to ampicillin, carbenicillin, and related antibiotics
   2815..2831    -  promoter       AmpR promoter (fragment): bla
   2835..3626    -  CDS            neo: KKA2_KLEPN - Also known as kan, nptII. Experimental evidence at protein level: Swiss-Prot protein existence level 1. Resistance to kanamycin, neomycin, paromomycin, ribostamycin, butirosin and gentamicin B. From Klebsiella pneumoniae.
   3658..3957    -  CDS            tnpA (fragment): TN5P_ECOLX - Also known as tnp. Experimental evidence at protein level: Swiss-Prot protein existence level 1. Mediates transposition of transposon Tn5 by a 'cut and paste' mechanism. First, the monomeric transposase binds the 19 bp inverted DNA repeats flanking the transposon. Then, dimerization of the DNA- bound transposase creates a synaptic DNA complex. After nicking of the first DNA strand, excision of the transposon proceeds through a series of intermediates. The transposase then mediates the insertion of the transposon at a new site by strand transfer. The activity of the wild- type tran
   3960..4026    -  rep_origin     M13 ori (fragment): M13 bacteriophage origin of replication; arrow indicates direction of (+) strand synthesis
>Addgene plasmid #99774 | SDAD1 | addgene full sequence | sequence record 194229 | Addgene NGS Result
CAAAAAACCCCTCAAGACCCGTTTAGAGGCCCCAAGGGGTTATGCTAGGCGCGCCGGATCCTAATACGAC
TCACTATAGGGAGAATTAACCCTCACTAAAGGGAGACCTTTGGAGTTGCTGTCGAGATTGATCGGCTATC
ACAAATTGCAATTGGTTAATTTCTATTCCTATATCGTTGGGTTTCTCAACATCCGCACGGCCGACGTGAC
AAACTTGCTGGTATATGCCGCCCAGGCGAGCCATGAATTCGTGTCACCTGATGACATTCAGCCGGTTGTC
AAGATGATTGCCGATCAATTCGCGATTGACGGGATATCCGAGCAGGGAATCGCGTTGGGATTGAACTCGA
TCCGTGAGATCTGCGTACGGTGTCCCCATGCAATGCCAGATGAGCTGCTGGCACCGTTGCTAGAGTTCAT
TAAGCATCGAGACAAAAATGTCATCTCTGCTGCCAGATCTCTGCTGAGACTGTATCGAGAGATCAATCCC
GCTATGTTACCGAAATCATTGCAAGGCCGACCGACCGAAGCTACAGTTGATGTTGGTGTTCGAGGAGATG
CGGCTCGGTTGCCAACGGCTTTCGGTGTGTTGAATTCGGTGGCGTTCATTCCCGGGGCAGAAATCATTGA
GAAGGAACAAGCAGAGGAAGGGGCCCAGGAGGACGAGGAATATGAGTCCTGCAGTGACATCAGCGACGAA
GAGGAATACGAAGATTGGGTTGATATTCAGCAGTCGGACGAGGAAGAAATGCCCGACCCGAAGGAGTTGC
GAGACCCGGAAGAAAGACGGAAACTCGCCGAAGAGATGTCGTATAGCCACACTTTCACTGACGAGGAGCA
TTTGGCTATCAAAAAGCATCTACTAAAGAAAAAAGAGATAGGAGCAAGCAAAAACCGAAAGAAGGTCACT
TCTATAGTGTCACCTAAATCTCCCTATAGTGAGTCGTATTAGGATCCGGCGCGCCTAGCATAACCCCTTG
GGGCCTCTAAACGGGTCTTGAGGGGTTTTTTGACGCGTGCTTCCTCGCTCACTGACTCGCTGCGCTCGGT
CGTTCGGCTGCGGCGAGCGGTATCAGCTCACTCAAAGGCGGTAATACGGTTATCCACAGAATCAGGGGAT
AACGCAGGAAAGAACATGTGAGCAAAAGGCCAGCAAAAGGCCAGGAACCGTAAAAAGGCCGCGTTGCTGG
CGTTTTTCCATAGGCTCCGCCCCCCTGACGAGCATCACAAAAATCGACGCTCAAGTCAGAGGTGGCGAAA
CCCGACAGGACTATAAAGATACCAGGCGTTTCCCCCTGGAAGCTCCCTCGTGCGCTCTCCTGTTCCGACC
CTGCCGCTTACCGGATACCTGTCCGCCTTTCTCCCTTCGGGAAGCGTGGCGCTTTCTCATAGCTCACGCT
GTAGGTATCTCAGTTCGGTGTAGGTCGTTCGCTCCAAGCTGGGCTGTGTGCACGAACCCCCCGTTCAGCC
CGACCGCTGCGCCTTATCCGGTAACTATCGTCTTGAGTCCAACCCGGTAAGACACGACTTATCGCCACTG
GCAGCAGCCACTGGTAACAGGATTAGCAGAGCGAGGTATGTAGGCGGTGCTACAGAGTTCTTGAAGTGGT
GGCCTAACTACGGCTACACTAGAAGAACAGTATTTGGTATCTGCGCTCTGCTGAAGCCAGTTACCTTCGG
AAAAAGAGTTGGTAGCTCTTGATCCGGCAAACAAACCACCGCTGGTAGCGGTGGTTTTTTTGTTTGCAAG
CAGCAGATTACGCGCAGAAAAAAAGGATCTCAAGAAGATCCTTTGATCTTTTCTACGGGGTCTGACGCTC
AGTGGAACGAAAACTCACGTTAAGGGATTTTGGTCATGAGATTATCAAAAAGGATCTTCACCTAGATCCT
TTTAAATTAAAAATGAAGTTTTAAATCAATCTAAAGTATATATGAGTAAACTTGGTCTGACAGTTACCAA
TGCTTAATCAGTGAGGCACCTATCTCAGCGATCTGTCTATTTCGTTCATCCATAGTTGCCTGGCTCCCCG
TCGTGTAGATAACTACGATACGGGAGGGCTTACCATCTGGCCCCAGTGCTGCAATGATACCGCGAGACCC
ACGCTCACCGGCTCCAGATTTATCAGCAATAAACCAGCCAGCCGGAAGGGCCGAGCGCAGAAGTGGTCCT
GCAACTTTATCCGCCTCCATCCAGTCTATTAATTGTTGCCGGGAAGCTAGAGTAAGTAGTTCGCCAGTTA
ATAGTTTGCGCAACGTTGTTGCCATTGCTACAGGCATCGTGGTGTCACGCTCGTCGTTTGGTATGGCTTC
ATTCAGCTCCGGTTCCCAACGATCAAGGCGAGTTACATGATCCCCCATGTTGTGCAAAAAAGCGGTTAGC
TCCTTCGGTCCTCCGATCGTTGTCAGAAGTAAGTTGGCCGCAGTGTTATCACTCATGGTTATGGCAGCAC
TGCATAATTCTCTTACTGTCATGCCATCCGTAAGATGCTTTTCTGTGACTGGTGAGTACTCAACCAAGTC
ATTCTGAGAATAGTGTATGCGGCGACCGAGTTGCTCTTGCCCGGCGTCAATACGGGATAATACCGCGCCA
CATAGCAGAACTTTAAAAGTGCTCATCATTGGAAAACGTTCTTCGGGGCGAAAACTCTCAAGGATCTTAC
CGCTGTTGAGATCCAGTTCGATGTAACCCACTCGTGCACCCAACTGATCTTCAGCATCTTTTACTTTCAC
CAGCGTTTCTGGGTGAGCAAAAACAGGAAGGCAAAATGCCGCAAAAAAGGGAATAAGGGCGACACGGAAA
TGTTGAATACTCATACTCTTCCTTTTTCAATTCAGAAGAACTCGTCAAGAAGGCGATAGAAGGCGATGCG
CTGCGAATCGGGAGCGGCGATACCGTAAAGCACGAGGAAGCGGTCAGCCCATTCGCCGCCAAGCTCTTCA
GCAATATCACGGGTAGCCAACGCTATGTCCTGATAGCGGTCCGCCACACCCAGCCGGCCACAGTCGATGA
ATCCAGAAAAGCGGCCATTTTCCACCATGATATTCGGCAAGCAGGCATCGCCATGGGTCACGACGAGATC
CTCGCCGTCGGGCATGCGCGCCTTGAGCCTGGCGAACAGTTCGGCTGGCGCGAGCCCCTGATGCTCTTCG
TCCAGATCATCCTGATCGACAAGACCGGCTTCCATCCGAGTACGTGCTCGCTCGATGCGATGTTTCGCTT
GGTGGTCGAATGGGCAGGTAGCCGGATCAAGCGTATGCAGCCGCCGCATTGCATCAGCCATGATGGATAC
TTTCTCGGCAGGAGCAAGGTGGGATGACAGGAGATCCTGCCCCGGCACTTCGCCCAATAGCAGCCAGTCC
CTTCCCGCTTCAGTGACAACGTCGAGCACAGCTGCGCAAGGAACGCCCGTCGTGGCCAGCCACGATAGCC
GCGCTGCCTCGTCCTGCAGTTCATTCAGGGCACCGGACAGGTCGGTCTTGACAAAAAGAACCGGGCGCCC
CTGCGCTGACAGCCGGAACACGGCGGCATCAGAGCAGCCGATTGTCTGTTGTGCCCAGTCATAGCCGAAT
AGCCTCTCCACCCAAGCGGCCGGAGAACCTGCGTGCAATCCATCTTGTTCAATCATGCGAAACGATCCTC
ATCCTGTCTCTTGATCAGATCTTGATCCCCTGCGCCATCAGATCATTGGCGGCAAGAAAGCCATCCAGTT
TACTTTGCAGGGCTTCCCAACCTTACCAGAGGGCGCCCCAGCTGGCAATTCCGGTTCGCTTGCTGTCCAT
AAAACCGCCCAGTCTAGCTATCGCCATGTAAGCCCACTGCAAGCTACCTGCTTTCTCTTTGCGCTTGCGT
TTTCCCTTGTCCAGATAGCCCAGTAGCTGACATTCATCCGGGGTCAGCACCGTTTCTGCGGACTGGCTTT
CTACGTGTTCCGCTTCCTTTAGCAGCCCTTGCGCCCTGAATTTTGTTAAAATTCGCGTTAAATTTTTGTT
AAATCAGCTCATTTTTTAACCAATAGGCCGAAATCGACGCGT
